Addgene plasmid #176276: pAAV-SynI-CreOn-FlpOff-MCS-P2A-EGFP
Purpose: Viral vector for co-expression of a CDS of interest and EGFP in cells expressing Cre AND NOT Flp driven by a Synapsin promoter. Contains an in-frame P2A sequence and an MCS for cloning of the CDS.
Depositing lab: Martin Riccomagno. Depositing organization: University of California, Riverside. Publication: ExBoX - a simple Boolean exclusion strategy to drive expression in neurons. Ubina T, Vahedi-Hunter T, Agnew-Svoboda W, Wong W, Gupta A, Santhakumar V, Riccomagno MM. J Cell Sci. 2021 Oct 15;134(20). pii: 272538. doi: 10.1242/jcs.257212. Epub 2021 Oct 20. PubMed 34515305.
Backbone
  Vector backbone: pAAV-SynI
  Backbone manufacturer: Vector Builder
  Backbone size w/o insert (bp): 4643
  Total vector size (bp): 5562
  Vector type: Mammalian Expression, AAV, Cre/Lox
Growth in bacteria
  Bacterial resistance: Ampicillin, 100 μg/mL
  Growth temperature: 37°C
  Growth strain: NEB Stable
  Copy number: High Copy
Gene/Insert
  Gene/Insert name: MCS-P2A-EGFP
  Species: Synthetic
  Insert size (bp): 919
  Promoter: human Synapsin I
  Cloning method: Unknown
  Sequencing primers: 5′ CGTCGCCGTCCAGCTCGACCAG; 3′ CATAGCGTAAAAGGAGCAACA
Terms and licenses: Academic/Nonprofit Terms; Industry Terms: Not Available to Industry
How to cite: pAAV-SynI-CreOn-FlpOff-MCS-P2A-EGFP was a gift from Martin Riccomagno (Addgene plasmid # 176276 ; http://n2t.net/addgene:176276 ; RRID:Addgene_176276)
