[The description below was written by a language model from this plasmid's Addgene catalogue record and pLannotate feature annotations shown in this document.]
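Description:
pAAV-SynI-CreOn-FlpOff-MCS-P2A-EGFP is a 5,562 bp AAV transfer plasmid built on a pAAV-SynI backbone. It is designed for intersectional, neuron-restricted expression of a user-supplied coding sequence together with EGFP. In bacteria it is maintained through a high-copy ColE1/pUC-type origin and selected with ampicillin via the β-lactamase gene. An f1 origin is also annotated in the backbone. Two AAV2 inverted terminal repeats flank the expression cassette, so it can be packaged into recombinant AAV particles. Leftover Gateway attB4, attB1 and attB2 sites bracket the promoter and payload modules, which suggests modular assembly.

Between the ITRs, the human synapsin I promoter sits upstream of a recombinase-gated cassette, followed by a WPRE, which enhances transcript stability and expression, and a bovine growth hormone polyadenylation signal. The payload is a multiple cloning site followed by an in-frame P2A and EGFP, and it lies in the antisense orientation relative to the promoter, so it is silent at baseline. It is flanked by lox2272 and loxP pairs in opposing orientations, a double-floxed inverted (DIO/FLEx) arrangement. Cre therefore flips the cassette into the sense orientation and locks it there, turning expression on. Inside the lox sites, two minimal FRT sites in the same orientation surround the payload, so Flp excises it and permanently abolishes expression.

The result is the Boolean logic "Cre AND NOT Flp." After cloning a gene into the MCS, the P2A sequence yields the protein of interest and EGFP as separate polypeptides from a single transcript. This marks neurons that express Cre but lack Flp. As deposited, the MCS is empty and no gene of interest is present.
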