Features (pLannotate 1.2.2; 25 found; start..end, strand, type, name):
     61..172     +  polyA_signal   bGH poly(A) signal: bovine growth hormone polyadenylation signal
    276..416     +  repeat_region  AAV2 ITR: inverted terminal repeat of adeno-associated virus serotype 2 inverted
    421..472     -  misc_feature   bom (fragment): basis of mobility region from pBR322
    491..946     +  rep_origin     f1 ori (sequence partly withheld): f1 bacteriophage origin of replication; arrow indicates direction of (+) strand synthesis
    947..996     -  misc_feature   bom (fragment): basis of mobility region from pBR322
   1098..1133    -  CDS            rop (fragment): Rop protein, which maintains plasmids at low copy number; rop
   1228..1332    +  promoter       AmpR promoter: bla
   1333..2193    +  CDS            AmpR: β-lactamase; bla; confers resistance to ampicillin, carbenicillin, and related antibiotics
   2364..2952    +  rep_origin     ori: high-copy-number ColE1/pMB1/pBR322/pUC origin of replication
   3014..3154    -  repeat_region  AAV2 ITR: inverted terminal repeat of adeno-associated virus serotype 2 inverted
   3161..3181    +  protein_bind   attB4: mutant version of attB; core recombination site for the Gateway® BP reaction BP Clonase™
   3203..3650    +  promoter       hSyn promoter: human synapsin I promoter; confers neuron-specific expression (Kügler et al., 2003)
   3651..3671    +  protein_bind   attB1: mutant version of attB; core recombination site for the Gateway® BP reaction BP Clonase™
   3681..3714    +  protein_bind   lox2272: Cre-mediated recombination occurs in the 8-bp core sequence (GGATACTT). lox2272 sites are compatible with each other, but incompatible with loxP or loxN sites (Lee and Saito, 1988). Cre recombinase
   3718..3767    -  intron         β-globin intron (fragment): internally truncated intron from human β-globin
   3768..3801    +  protein_bind   loxP: Cre-mediated recombination occurs in the 8-bp core sequence (GCATACAT). Cre recombinase
   3808..3841    +  protein_bind   FRT (minimal): supports FLP-mediated excision but not integration (Turan and Bode, 2011) FLP recombinase from the Saccharomyces cerevisiae 2μ plasmid
   3885..4604    -  CDS            EGFP: the original enhanced GFP (Yang et al., 1996) mammalian codon-optimized
   4609..4661    -  CDS            P2A (fragment): 2A peptide from porcine teschovirus-1 polyprotein Eukaryotic ribosomes fail to insert a peptide bond between the Gly and Pro residues, yielding separate polypeptides.
   4804..4837    +  protein_bind   FRT (minimal): supports FLP-mediated excision but not integration (Turan and Bode, 2011) FLP recombinase from the Saccharomyces cerevisiae 2μ plasmid
   4847..4880    -  protein_bind   lox2272: Cre-mediated recombination occurs in the 8-bp core sequence (GGATACTT). lox2272 sites are compatible with each other, but incompatible with loxP or loxN sites (Lee and Saito, 1988). Cre recombinase
   4881..4930    -  intron         β-globin intron (fragment): internally truncated intron from human β-globin
   4931..4964    -  protein_bind   loxP: Cre-mediated recombination occurs in the 8-bp core sequence (GCATACAT). Cre recombinase
   4968..4988    -  protein_bind   attB2: mutant version of attB; core recombination site for the Gateway® BP reaction BP Clonase™
   4999..25      +  misc_feature   WPRE (across the origin): woodchuck hepatitis virus posttranscriptional regulatory element
>Addgene plasmid #176276 | pAAV-SynI-CreOn-FlpOff-MCS-P2A-EGFP | addgene full sequence | sequence record 350687 | Addgene NGS Result
ATCTCCCTTTGGGCCGCCTCCCCGCATCGGGAATTCCTAGAGCTCGCTGATCAGCCTCGACTGTGCCTTC
TAGTTGCCAGCCATCTGTTGTTTGCCCCTCCCCCGTGCCTTCCTTGACCCTGGAAGGTGCCACTCCCACT
GTCCTTTCCTAATAAAATGAGGAAATTGCATCGCATTGTCTGAGTAGGTGTCATTCTATTCTGGGGGGTG
GGGTGGGGCAGGACAGCAAGGGGGAGGATTGGGAAGAGAATAGCAGGCATGCTGGGGAGGGCCGCAGGAA
CCCCTAGTGATGGAGTTGGCCACTCCCTCTCTGCGCGCTCGCTCGCTCACTGAGGCCGGGCGACCAAAGG
TCGCCCGACGCCCGGGCTTTGCCCGGGCGGCCTCAGTGAGCGAGCGAGCGCGCAGCTGCCTGCAGGGGCG
CCTGATGCGGTATTTTCTCCTTACGCATCTGTGCGGTATTTCACACCGCATA
[95 nt withheld, positions 473-567]
T
[46 nt withheld, positions 569-614]
C
[141 nt withheld, positions 616-756]
CCTTTGACGTTGGAGTCCACGTTCTTT
[37 nt withheld, positions 784-820]
ACTCTATCTCGGGCTATTCTTTTGATTTATAAGGGATTTTGCCGATTTCGGTCTATTGGTTAAAAAATGA
GCTGATTTAACAAAAATTTAACGCGAATTTTAACAAAATATTAACGTTTACAATTTTATGGTGCACTCTC
AGTACAATCTGCTCTGATGCCGCATAGTTAAGCCAGCCCCGACACCCGCCAACACCCGCTGACGCGCCCT
GACGGGCTTGTCTGCTCCCGGCATCCGCTTACAGACAAGCTGTGACCGTCTCCGGGAGCTGCATGTGTCA
GAGGTTTTCACCGTCATCACCGAAACGCGCGAGACGAAAGGGCCTCGTGATACGCCTATTTTTATAGGTT
AATGTCATGATAATAATGGTTTCTTAGACGTCAGGTGGCACTTTTCGGGGAAATGTGCGCGGAACCCCTA
TTTGTTTATTTTTCTAAATACATTCAAATATGTATCCGCTCATGAGACAATAACCCTGATAAATGCTTCA
ATAATATTGAAAAAGGAAGAGTATGAGTATTCAACATTTCCGTGTCGCCCTTATTCCCTTTTTTGCGGCA
TTTTGCCTTCCTGTTTTTGCTCACCCAGAAACGCTGGTGAAAGTAAAAGATGCTGAAGATCAGTTGGGTG
CACGAGTGGGTTACATCGAACTGGATCTCAACAGCGGTAAGATCCTTGAGAGTTTTCGCCCCGAAGAACG
TTTTCCAATGATGAGCACTTTTAAAGTTCTGCTATGTGGCGCGGTATTATCCCGTATTGACGCCGGGCAA
GAGCAACTCGGTCGCCGCATACACTATTCTCAGAATGACTTGGTTGAGTACTCACCAGTCACAGAAAAGC
ATCTTACGGATGGCATGACAGTAAGAGAATTATGCAGTGCTGCCATAACCATGAGTGATAACACTGCGGC
CAACTTACTTCTGACAACGATCGGAGGACCGAAGGAGCTAACCGCTTTTTTGCACAACATGGGGGATCAT
GTAACTCGCCTTGATCGTTGGGAACCGGAGCTGAATGAAGCCATACCAAACGACGAGCGTGACACCACGA
TGCCTGTAGCAATGGCAACAACGTTGCGCAAACTATTAACTGGCGAACTACTTACTCTAGCTTCCCGGCA
ACAATTAATAGACTGGATGGAGGCGGATAAAGTTGCAGGACCACTTCTGCGCTCGGCCCTTCCGGCTGGC
TGGTTTATTGCTGATAAATCTGGAGCCGGTGAGCGTGGAAGCCGCGGTATCATTGCAGCACTGGGGCCAG
ATGGTAAGCCCTCCCGTATCGTAGTTATCTACACGACGGGGAGTCAGGCAACTATGGATGAACGAAATAG
ACAGATCGCTGAGATAGGTGCCTCACTGATTAAGCATTGGTAACTGTCAGACCAAGTTTACTCATATATA
CTTTAGATTGATTTAAAACTTCATTTTTAATTTAAAAGGATCTAGGTGAAGATCCTTTTTGATAATCTCA
TGACCAAAATCCCTTAACGTGAGTTTTCGTTCCACTGAGCGTCAGACCCCGTAGAAAAGATCAAAGGATC
TTCTTGAGATCCTTTTTTTCTGCGCGTAATCTGCTGCTTGCAAACAAAAAAACCACCGCTACCAGCGGTG
GTTTGTTTGCCGGATCAAGAGCTACCAACTCTTTTTCCGAAGGTAACTGGCTTCAGCAGAGCGCAGATAC
CAAATACTGTTCTTCTAGTGTAGCCGTAGTTAGGCCACCACTTCAAGAACTCTGTAGCACCGCCTACATA
CCTCGCTCTGCTAATCCTGTTACCAGTGGCTGCTGCCAGTGGCGATAAGTCGTGTCTTACCGGGTTGGAC
TCAAGACGATAGTTACCGGATAAGGCGCAGCGGTCGGGCTGAACGGGGGGTTCGTGCACACAGCCCAGCT
TGGAGCGAACGACCTACACCGAACTGAGATACCTACAGCGTGAGCTATGAGAAAGCGCCACGCTTCCCGA
AGGGAGAAAGGCGGACAGGTATCCGGTAAGCGGCAGGGTCGGAACAGGAGAGCGCACGAGGGAGCTTCCA
GGGGGAAACGCCTGGTATCTTTATAGTCCTGTCGGGTTTCGCCACCTCTGACTTGAGCGTCGATTTTTGT
GATGCTCGTCAGGGGGGCGGAGCCTATGGAAAAACGCCAGCAACGCGGCCTTTTTACGGTTCCTGGCCTT
TTGCTGGCCTTTTGCTCACATGTCCTGCAGGCAGCTGCGCGCTCGCTCGCTCACTGAGGCCGCCCGGGCA
AAGCCCGGGCGTCGGGCGACCTTTGGTCGCCCGGCCTCAGTGAGCGAGCGAGCGCGCAGAGAGGGAGTGG
CCAACTCCATCACTAGGGGTTCCTTCTAGACAACTTTGTATAGAAAAGTTGCTGCAGAGGGCCCTGCGTA
TGAGTGCAAGTGGGTTTTAGGACCAGGATGAGGCGGGGTGGGGGTGCCTACCTGACGACCGACCCCGACC
CACTGGACAAGCACCCAACCCCCATTCCCCAAATTGCGCATCCCCTATCAGAGAGGGGGAGGGGAAACAG
GATGCGGCGAGGCGCGTGCGCACTGCCAGCTTCAGCACCGCGGACAGTGCCTTCGCCCCCGCCTGGCGGC
GCGCGCCACCGCCGCCTCAGCACTGAAGGCGCGCTGACGTCACTCGCCGGTCCCCCGCAAACTCCCCTTC
CCGGCCACCTTGGTCGCGTCCGCGCCGCCGCCGGCCCAGCCGGACCGCACCACGCGAGGCGCGAGATAGG
GGGGCACGGGCGCGACCATCTGCGCTGCGGCGCCGGCGACTCAGCGCTGCCTCAGTCTGCGGTGGGCAGC
GGAGGAGTCGTGTCGTGCCTGAGAGCGCAGCAAGTTTGTACAAAAAAGCAGGCTGCCACCATAACTTCGT
ATAGGATACTTTATACGAAGTTATCCGGCAGAATGGTAGCTGGATTGTAGCTGCTATTAGCAATATGAAA
CCTCTTAATAACTTCGTATAGCATACATTATACGAAGTTATGGCGCGGAAGTTCCTATTCTCTAGAAAGT
ATAGGAACTTCCCTCGAGTACCGGTCACGCGTACGCAAGCGCCTTAGCGGCCGCTTACTTGTACAGCTCG
TCCATGCCGAGAGTGATCCCGGCGGCGGTCACGAACTCCAGCAGGACCATGTGATCGCGCTTCTCGTTGG
GGTCTTTGCTCAGGGCGGACTGGGTGCTCAGGTAGTGGTTGTCGGGCAGCAGCACGGGGCCGTCGCCGAT
GGGGGTGTTCTGCTGGTAGTGGTCGGCGAGCTGCACGCTGCCGTCCTCGATGTTGTGGCGGATCTTGAAG
TTCACCTTGATGCCGTTCTTCTGCTTGTCGGCCATGATATAGACGTTGTGGCTGTTGTAGTTGTACTCCA
GCTTGTGCCCCAGGATGTTGCCGTCCTCCTTGAAGTCGATGCCCTTCAGCTCGATGCGGTTCACCAGGGT
GTCGCCCTCGAACTTCACCTCGGCGCGGGTCTTGTAGTTGCCGTCGTCCTTGAAGAAGATGGTGCGCTCC
TGGACGTAGCCTTCGGGCATGGCGGACTTGAAGAAGTCGTGCTGCTTCATGTGGTCGGGGTAGCGGCTGA
AGCACTGCACGCCGTAGGTCAGGGTGGTCACGAGGGTGGGCCAGGGCACGGGCAGCTTGCCGGTGGTGCA
GATGAACTTCAGGGTCAGCTTGCCGTAGGTGGCATCGCCCTCGCCCTCGCCGGACACGCTGAACTTGTGG
CCGTTTACGTCGCCGTCCAGCTCGACCAGGATGGGCACCACCCCGGTGAACAGCTCCTCGCCCTTGCTCA
CCATAGGCCCGGGGTTTTCTTCAACATCTCCTGCTTGCTTTAACAGAGAGAAGTTCGTGGCTCCGCTTCC
TCTAGAGGGGTACCGTCGACCCAAGCTTCCCGGGAGAACAGGTTACCCACCACTGCAGATCTCCCACTGT
TAATTAAGTGAAGCAGGCCGGCCGCGGGGATCCTAGGTACCTGAGCTCAACGATAGCACTAGTGAAGTTC
CTATTCTCTAGAAAGTATAGGAACTTCGCTAGCCGGATAACTTCGTATAAAGTATCCTATACGAAGTTAT
TTGCCTTAACCCAGAAATTATCACTGTTATTCTTTAGAATGGTGCAAAGAATAACTTCGTATAATGTATG
CTATACGAAGTTATACCCAGCTTTCTTGTACAAAGTGGGAATTCCGATAATCAACCTCTGGATTACAAAA
TTTGTGAAAGATTGACTGGTATTCTTAACTATGTTGCTCCTTTTACGCTATGTGGATACGCTGCTTTAAT
GCCTTTGTATCATGCTATTGCTTCCCGTATGGCTTTCATTTTCTCCTCCTTGTATAAATCCTGGTTGCTG
TCTCTTTATGAGGAGTTGTGGCCCGTTGTCAGGCAACGTGGCGTGGTGTGCACTGTGTTTGCTGACGCAA
CCCCCACTGGTTGGGGCATTGCCACCACCTGTCAGCTCCTTTCCGGGACTTTCGCTTTCCCCCTCCCTAT
TGCCACGGCGGAACTCATCGCCGCCTGCCTTGCCCGCTGCTGGACAGGGGCTCGGCTGTTGGGCACTGAC
AATTCCGTGGTGTTGTCGGGGAAGCTGACGTCCTTTCCATGGCTGCTCGCCTGTGTTGCCACCTGGATTC
TGCGCGGGACGTCCTTCTGCTACGTCCCTTCGGCCCTCAATCCAGCGGACCTTCCTTCCCGCGGCCTGCT
GCCGGCTCTGCGGCCTCTTCCGCGTCTTCGCCTTCGCCCTCAGACGAGTCGG
